Addgene plasmid #205522: pFH2.4_mCherry-MMLV_Psi
Purpose: Express mCherry-Psi (export tag consisting of MMLV Psi)
Depositing lab: Michael Elowitz. Depositing organization: California Institute of Technology. Publication: Engineering RNA export for measurement and manipulation of living cells. Horns F, Martinez JA, Fan C, Haque M, Linton JM, Tobin V, Santat L, Maggiolo AO, Bjorkman PJ, Lois C, Elowitz MB. Cell. 2023 Jul 10:S0092-8674(23)00689-X. doi: 10.1016/j.cell.2023.06.013. PubMed 37437570.
Backbone
  Vector backbone: pcDNA3.1
  Vector type: Mammalian Expression
  Selectable markers: mCherry
Growth in bacteria
  Bacterial resistance: Ampicillin, 100 μg/mL
  Growth temperature: 37°C
  Growth strain: NEB Stable
  Copy number: High Copy
Gene/Insert
  Gene/Insert name: mCherry
  Species: Synthetic
  Mutation: WT
  Promoter: CMV
  Cloning method: Restriction Enzyme; 5′ cloning site unknown (unknown if destroyed); 3′ cloning site unknown (unknown if destroyed)
Terms and licenses: Academic/Nonprofit Terms; Industry Terms: Not Available to Industry
How to cite: pFH2.4_mCherry-MMLV_Psi was a gift from Michael Elowitz (Addgene plasmid # 205522 ; http://n2t.net/addgene:205522 ; RRID:Addgene_205522)
