[The description below was written by a language model from this plasmid's Addgene catalogue record and pLannotate feature annotations shown in this document.]
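Description:
pFH2.4_mCherry-MMLV_Psi is a mammalian expression plasmid built on the pcDNA3.1 backbone and delivered as naked plasmid DNA rather than as a viral vector. It is maintained in E. coli at high copy through a ColE1/pUC-type origin and selected with ampicillin via the β-lactamase gene and its native promoter. The backbone also carries an f1 phage origin, remnants of lac regulatory sequence, and a fragment of the pBR322 bom region. An SV40 early promoter drives a neomycin/kanamycin phosphotransferase gene ending in an SV40 polyadenylation signal, the standard pcDNA3.1 cassette that can allow G418 selection of transfected cells. The catalogue entry, however, lists only mCherry fluorescence as the marker. Short annotated fragments of an HIV-1 LTR, an extra SV40 promoter piece, and the ble gene appear to be partial matches, not functional elements.

The payload is a single transcription unit. The human CMV immediate-early enhancer and promoter, followed by a T7 promoter, drive a mammalian codon-optimized mCherry coding sequence. The Moloney murine leukemia virus packaging signal (Ψ) lies downstream of the reading frame, in the 3′ untranslated region, ahead of the bovine growth hormone polyadenylation signal. The resulting mRNA therefore encodes a red fluorescent protein and also carries the structured RNA element that MMLV Gag normally recognizes when packaging the viral genome. The record describes Ψ as an RNA "export tag". The construct is thus used to express a tagged, fluorescently trackable reporter transcript in RNA export systems, where cellular RNA is packaged and secreted from living cells. The plasmid does not itself encode any packaging or export protein, so such a protein would have to be supplied separately.
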