Features (pLannotate 1.2.2; 21 found; start..end, strand, type, name):
     28..80      -  misc_feature   bom (fragment): basis of mobility region from pBR322
    235..614     +  enhancer       CMV enhancer: human cytomegalovirus immediate early enhancer
    615..818     +  promoter       CMV promoter: human cytomegalovirus (CMV) immediate early promoter
    814..847     +  LTR            5' LTR (truncated) (fragment): truncated 5' long terminal repeat (LTR) from HIV-1
    863..881     +  promoter       T7 promoter: promoter for bacteriophage T7 RNA polymerase
    929..1639    +  CDS            mCherry: monomeric derivative of DsRed fluorescent protein (Shaner et al., 2004) mammalian codon-optimized
   1772..2129    +  misc_feature   MMLV Ψ: packaging signal of Moloney murine leukemia virus (MMLV)
   2167..2391    +  polyA_signal   bGH poly(A) signal: bovine growth hormone polyadenylation signal
   2395..2416    +  promoter       SV40 promoter (fragment): SV40 enhancer and early promoter
   2437..2865    +  rep_origin     f1 ori (sequence partly withheld): f1 bacteriophage origin of replication; arrow indicates direction of (+) strand synthesis
   2879..3208    +  promoter       SV40 promoter: SV40 enhancer and early promoter
   3275..4066    +  CDS            neo: KKA2_KLEPN - Also known as kan, nptII. Experimental evidence at protein level: Swiss-Prot protein existence level 1. Resistance to kanamycin, neomycin, paromomycin, ribostamycin, butirosin and gentamicin B. From Klebsiella pneumoniae.
   4090..4248    +  CDS            ble (fragment): BLE_KLEPN - Experimental evidence at protein level: Swiss-Prot protein existence level 1. Binding protein with a strong affinity to the bleomycin family of antibiotics. Binds to CL990; an antimitotic-antibiotic compound. From Klebsiella pneumoniae.
   4243..4364    +  polyA_signal   SV40 poly(A) signal: SV40 polyadenylation signal
   4437..4453    -  protein_bind   lac operator: The lac repressor binds to the lac operator to inhibit transcription in E. coli. This inhibition can be relieved by adding lactose or isopropyl-β-D-thiogalactopyranoside (IPTG). lac repressor encoded by lacI
   4461..4491    -  promoter       lac promoter: promoter for the E. coli lac operon
   4506..4527    -  protein_bind   CAP binding site: CAP binding activates transcription in the presence of cAMP. E. coli catabolite activator protein
   4540..4632    -  CDS            lacI (fragment): lac repressor; lacI; The lac repressor binds to the lac operator to inhibit transcription in E. coli. This inhibition can be relieved by adding lactose or isopropyl-β-D-thiogalactopyranoside (IPTG).
   4815..5403    -  rep_origin     ori: high-copy-number ColE1/pMB1/pBR322/pUC origin of replication
   5574..6434    -  CDS            AmpR: β-lactamase; bla; confers resistance to ampicillin, carbenicillin, and related antibiotics
   6435..6539    -  promoter       AmpR promoter: bla
>Addgene plasmid #205522 | pFH2.4_mCherry-MMLV_Psi | addgene full sequence | sequence record 408697 | Addgene NGS Result
GACGGATCGGGAGATCTCCCGATCCCCTATGGTGCACTCTCAGTACAATCTGCTCTGATGCCGCATAGTT
AAGCCAGTATCTGCTCCCTGCTTGTGTGTTGGAGGTCGCTGAGTAGTGCGCGAGCAAAATTTAAGCTACA
ACAAGGCAAGGCTTGACCGACAATTGCATGAAGAATCTGCTTAGGGTTAGGCGTTTTGCGCTGCTTCGCG
ATGTACGGGCCAGATATACGCGTTGACATTGATTATTGACTAGTTATTAATAGTAATCAATTACGGGGTC
ATTAGTTCATAGCCCATATATGGAGTTCCGCGTTACATAACTTACGGTAAATGGCCCGCCTGGCTGACCG
CCCAACGACCCCCGCCCATTGACGTCAATAATGACGTATGTTCCCATAGTAACGCCAATAGGGACTTTCC
ATTGACGTCAATGGGTGGAGTATTTACGGTAAACTGCCCACTTGGCAGTACATCAAGTGTATCATATGCC
AAGTACGCCCCCTATTGACGTCAATGACGGTAAATGGCCCGCCTGGCATTATGCCCAGTACATGACCTTA
TGGGACTTTCCTACTTGGCAGTACATCTACGTATTAGTCATCGCTATTACCATGGTGATGCGGTTTTGGC
AGTACATCAATGGGCGTGGATAGCGGTTTGACTCACGGGGATTTCCAAGTCTCCACCCCATTGACGTCAA
TGGGAGTTTGTTTTGGCACCAAAATCAACGGGACTTTCCAAAATGTCGTAACAACTCCGCCCCATTGACG
CAAATGGGCGGTAGGCGTGTACGGTGGGAGGTCTATATAAGCAGAGCTCTCTGGCTAACTAGAGAACCCA
CTGCTTACTGGCTTATCGAAATTAATACGACTCACTATAGGGAGACCCAAGCTGGCTAGCGTTTAAACTT
AAGCTTGGTACCGCCACCATGGTGAGCAAGGGCGAGGAGGATAACATGGCCATCATCAAGGAGTTCATGC
GCTTCAAGGTGCACATGGAGGGCTCCGTGAACGGCCACGAGTTCGAGATCGAGGGCGAGGGCGAGGGCCG
CCCCTACGAGGGCACCCAGACCGCCAAGCTGAAGGTGACCAAGGGTGGCCCCCTGCCCTTCGCCTGGGAC
ATCCTGTCCCCTCAGTTCATGTACGGCTCCAAGGCCTACGTGAAGCACCCCGCCGACATCCCCGACTACT
TGAAGCTGTCCTTCCCCGAGGGCTTCAAGTGGGAGCGCGTGATGAACTTCGAGGACGGCGGCGTGGTGAC
CGTGACCCAGGACTCCTCCCTGCAGGACGGCGAGTTCATCTACAAGGTGAAGCTGCGCGGCACCAACTTC
CCCTCCGACGGCCCCGTAATGCAGAAGAAGACCATGGGCTGGGAGGCCTCCTCCGAGCGGATGTACCCCG
AGGACGGCGCCCTGAAGGGCGAGATCAAGCAGAGGCTGAAGCTGAAGGACGGCGGCCACTACGACGCTGA
GGTCAAGACCACCTACAAGGCCAAGAAGCCCGTGCAGCTGCCCGGCGCCTACAACGTCAACATCAAGTTG
GACATCACCTCCCACAACGAGGACTACACCATCGTGGAACAGTACGAACGCGCCGAGGGCCGCCACTCCA
CCGGCGGCATGGACGAGCTGTACAAGTAGAAGCAGTGGTATCAACGCAGAGTTCGTCGGCAGCGTCGGCG
CGCCATTTAAATGCGGCCGCCCGAGCCCACGAGACACTCTGCGTTGATACCACTGCTTCAGAGTAGTTGA
ATGAGCCACGGATCCGGAGGTAAGCTGGCCAGCAACTTATCTGTGTCTGTCCGATTGTCTAGTGTCTATG
ACTGATTTTATGCGCCTGCGTCGGTACTAGTTAGCTAACTAGCTCTGTATCTGGCGGACCCGTGGTGGAA
CTGACGAGTTCGGAACACCCGGCCGCAACCCTGGGAGACGTCCCAGGGACTTCGGGGGCCGTTTTTGTGG
CCCGACCTGAGTCCAAAAATCCCGATCGTTTTGGACTCTTTGGTGCACCCCCCTTAGAGGAGGGATATGT
GGTTCTGGTAGGAGACGAGAACCTAAAACAGTTCCCGCCTCCGTCTGAATTTTTGCTTTCGGTTTGGGAC
CGAAGCCGCGCCGCGCGTCTTGTCTGCTGTCTAGAGGGCCCGTTTAAACCCGCTGATCAGCCTCGACTGT
GCCTTCTAGTTGCCAGCCATCTGTTGTTTGCCCCTCCCCCGTGCCTTCCTTGACCCTGGAAGGTGCCACT
CCCACTGTCCTTTCCTAATAAAATGAGGAAATTGCATCGCATTGTCTGAGTAGGTGTCATTCTATTCTGG
GGGGTGGGGTGGGGCAGGACAGCAAGGGGGAGGATTGGGAAGACAATAGCAGGCATGCTGGGGATGCGGT
GGGCTCTATGGCTTCTGAGGCGGAAAGAACCAGCTGGGGCTCTAGGGGGTATCCCC
[124 nt withheld, positions 2437-2560]
C
[91 nt withheld, positions 2562-2652]
A
[49 nt withheld, positions 2654-2702]
CCTTTGACGTTGGAGTCCACGTTCTTT
[37 nt withheld, positions 2730-2766]
ACCCTATCTCGGTCTATTCTTTTGATTTATAAGGGATTTTGCCGATTTCGGCCTATTGGTTAAAAAATGA
GCTGATTTAACAAAAATTTAACGCGAATTAATTCTGTGGAATGTGTGTCAGTTAGGGTGTGGAAAGTCCC
CAGGCTCCCCAGCAGGCAGAAGTATGCAAAGCATGCATCTCAATTAGTCAGCAACCAGGTGTGGAAAGTC
CCCAGGCTCCCCAGCAGGCAGAAGTATGCAAAGCATGCATCTCAATTAGTCAGCAACCATAGTCCCGCCC
CTAACTCCGCCCATCCCGCCCCTAACTCCGCCCAGTTCCGCCCATTCTCCGCCCCATGGCTGACTAATTT
TTTTTATTTATGCAGAGGCCGAGGCCGCCTCTGCCTCTGAGCTATTCCAGAAGTAGTGAGGAGGCTTTTT
TGGAGGCCTAGGCTTTTGCAAAAAGCTCCCGGGAGCTTGTATATCCATTTTCGGATCTGATCAAGAGACA
GGATGAGGATCGTTTCGCATGATTGAACAAGATGGATTGCACGCAGGTTCTCCGGCCGCTTGGGTGGAGA
GGCTATTCGGCTATGACTGGGCACAACAGACAATCGGCTGCTCTGATGCCGCCGTGTTCCGGCTGTCAGC
GCAGGGGCGCCCGGTTCTTTTTGTCAAGACCGACCTGTCCGGTGCCCTGAATGAACTGCAGGACGAGGCA
GCGCGGCTATCGTGGCTGGCCACGACGGGCGTTCCTTGCGCAGCTGTGCTCGACGTTGTCACTGAAGCGG
GAAGGGACTGGCTGCTATTGGGCGAAGTGCCGGGGCAGGATCTCCTGTCATCTCACCTTGCTCCTGCCGA
GAAAGTATCCATCATGGCTGATGCAATGCGGCGGCTGCATACGCTTGATCCGGCTACCTGCCCATTCGAC
CACCAAGCGAAACATCGCATCGAGCGAGCACGTACTCGGATGGAAGCCGGTCTTGTCGATCAGGATGATC
TGGACGAAGAGCATCAGGGGCTCGCGCCAGCCGAACTGTTCGCCAGGCTCAAGGCGCGCATGCCCGACGG
CGAGGATCTCGTCGTGACCCATGGCGATGCCTGCTTGCCGAATATCATGGTGGAAAATGGCCGCTTTTCT
GGATTCATCGACTGTGGCCGGCTGGGTGTGGCGGACCGCTATCAGGACATAGCGTTGGCTACCCGTGATA
TTGCTGAAGAGCTTGGCGGCGAATGGGCTGACCGCTTCCTCGTGCTTTACGGTATCGCCGCTCCCGATTC
GCAGCGCATCGCCTTCTATCGCCTTCTTGACGAGTTCTTCTGAGCGGGACTCTGGGGTTCGAAATGACCG
ACCAAGCGACGCCCAACCTGCCATCACGAGATTTCGATTCCACCGCCGCCTTCTATGAAAGGTTGGGCTT
CGGAATCGTTTTCCGGGACGCCGGCTGGATGATCCTCCAGCGCGGGGATCTCATGCTGGAGTTCTTCGCC
CACCCCAACTTGTTTATTGCAGCTTATAATGGTTACAAATAAAGCAATAGCATCACAAATTTCACAAATA
AAGCATTTTTTTCACTGCATTCTAGTTGTGGTTTGTCCAAACTCATCAATGTATCTTATCATGTCTGTAT
ACCGTCGACCTCTAGCTAGAGCTTGGCGTAATCATGGTCATAGCTGTTTCCTGTGTGAAATTGTTATCCG
CTCACAATTCCACACAACATACGAGCCGGAAGCATAAAGTGTAAAGCCTGGGGTGCCTAATGAGTGAGCT
AACTCACATTAATTGCGTTGCGCTCACTGCCCGCTTTCCAGTCGGGAAACCTGTCGTGCCAGCTGCATTA
ATGAATCGGCCAACGCGCGGGGAGAGGCGGTTTGCGTATTGGGCGCTCTTCCGCTTCCTCGCTCACTGAC
TCGCTGCGCTCGGTCGTTCGGCTGCGGCGAGCGGTATCAGCTCACTCAAAGGCGGTAATACGGTTATCCA
CAGAATCAGGGGATAACGCAGGAAAGAACATGTGAGCAAAAGGCCAGCAAAAGGCCAGGAACCGTAAAAA
GGCCGCGTTGCTGGCGTTTTTCCATAGGCTCCGCCCCCCTGACGAGCATCACAAAAATCGACGCTCAAGT
CAGAGGTGGCGAAACCCGACAGGACTATAAAGATACCAGGCGTTTCCCCCTGGAAGCTCCCTCGTGCGCT
CTCCTGTTCCGACCCTGCCGCTTACCGGATACCTGTCCGCCTTTCTCCCTTCGGGAAGCGTGGCGCTTTC
TCATAGCTCACGCTGTAGGTATCTCAGTTCGGTGTAGGTCGTTCGCTCCAAGCTGGGCTGTGTGCACGAA
CCCCCCGTTCAGCCCGACCGCTGCGCCTTATCCGGTAACTATCGTCTTGAGTCCAACCCGGTAAGACACG
ACTTATCGCCACTGGCAGCAGCCACTGGTAACAGGATTAGCAGAGCGAGGTATGTAGGCGGTGCTACAGA
GTTCTTGAAGTGGTGGCCTAACTACGGCTACACTAGAAGAACAGTATTTGGTATCTGCGCTCTGCTGAAG
CCAGTTACCTTCGGAAAAAGAGTTGGTAGCTCTTGATCCGGCAAACAAACCACCGCTGGTAGCGGTGGTT
TTTTTGTTTGCAAGCAGCAGATTACGCGCAGAAAAAAAGGATCTCAAGAAGATCCTTTGATCTTTTCTAC
GGGGTCTGACGCTCAGTGGAACGAAAACTCACGTTAAGGGATTTTGGTCATGAGATTATCAAAAAGGATC
TTCACCTAGATCCTTTTAAATTAAAAATGAAGTTTTAAATCAATCTAAAGTATATATGAGTAAACTTGGT
CTGACAGTTACCAATGCTTAATCAGTGAGGCACCTATCTCAGCGATCTGTCTATTTCGTTCATCCATAGT
TGCCTGACTCCCCGTCGTGTAGATAACTACGATACGGGAGGGCTTACCATCTGGCCCCAGTGCTGCAATG
ATACCGCGAGACCCACGCTCACCGGCTCCAGATTTATCAGCAATAAACCAGCCAGCCGGAAGGGCCGAGC
GCAGAAGTGGTCCTGCAACTTTATCCGCCTCCATCCAGTCTATTAATTGTTGCCGGGAAGCTAGAGTAAG
TAGTTCGCCAGTTAATAGTTTGCGCAACGTTGTTGCCATTGCTACAGGCATCGTGGTGTCACGCTCGTCG
TTTGGTATGGCTTCATTCAGCTCCGGTTCCCAACGATCAAGGCGAGTTACATGATCCCCCATGTTGTGCA
AAAAAGCGGTTAGCTCCTTCGGTCCTCCGATCGTTGTCAGAAGTAAGTTGGCCGCAGTGTTATCACTCAT
GGTTATGGCAGCACTGCATAATTCTCTTACTGTCATGCCATCCGTAAGATGCTTTTCTGTGACTGGTGAG
TACTCAACCAAGTCATTCTGAGAATAGTGTATGCGGCGACCGAGTTGCTCTTGCCCGGCGTCAATACGGG
ATAATACCGCGCCACATAGCAGAACTTTAAAAGTGCTCATCATTGGAAAACGTTCTTCGGGGCGAAAACT
CTCAAGGATCTTACCGCTGTTGAGATCCAGTTCGATGTAACCCACTCGTGCACCCAACTGATCTTCAGCA
TCTTTTACTTTCACCAGCGTTTCTGGGTGAGCAAAAACAGGAAGGCAAAATGCCGCAAAAAAGGGAATAA
GGGCGACACGGAAATGTTGAATACTCATACTCTTCCTTTTTCAATATTATTGAAGCATTTATCAGGGTTA
TTGTCTCATGAGCGGATACATATTTGAATGTATTTAGAAAAATAAACAAATAGGGGTTCCGCGCACATTT
CCCCGAAAAGTGCCACCTGACGTC
